Addgene plasmid #141749: TFORF0883
Purpose: Lentiviral vector for overexpressing transcription factor ORFs with unique 24-bp barcodes. Barcodes facilitate identification of transcription factors in pooled screens.
Depositing lab: Feng Zhang. Depositing organization: Broad Institute. Publication: A transcription factor atlas of directed differentiation. Joung J, Ma S, Tay T, Geiger-Schuller KR, Kirchgatterer PC, Verdine VK, Guo B, Arias-Garcia MA, Allen WE, Singh A, Kuksenko O, Abudayyeh OO, Gootenberg JS, Fu Z, Macrae RK, Buenrostro JD, Regev A, Zhang F. Cell. 2023 Jan 5;186(1):209-229.e26. doi: 10.1016/j.cell.2022.11.026. PubMed 36608654.
Backbone
  Vector backbone: pLX_TRC317
  Backbone manufacturer: Broad Institute Genetic Perturbation Platform
  Backbone size w/o insert (bp): 8264
  Vector type: Mammalian Expression, Lentiviral
  Selectable markers: Puromycin
Growth in bacteria
  Bacterial resistance: Ampicillin, 100 μg/mL
  Growth temperature: 37°C
  Growth strain: NEB Stable
  Copy number: High Copy
Gene/Insert
  Gene/Insert name: HOXB7
  Species: H. sapiens (human)
  Insert size (bp): 755
  Entrez Gene: HOXB7 (a.k.a. HHO.C1, HOX2, HOX2C, Hox-2.3)
  Promoter: EF1a
  Cloning method: Unknown
  Sequencing primers: 5′ GGGTGGAGACTGAAGTTAGGCCAG; 3′ CACATAGCGTAAAAGGAGCAACATAG
Terms and licenses: Academic/Nonprofit Terms; Industry Terms: Not Available to Industry
Depositor comments: NM_004502,ENST00000239165 . The transcription factor ORF portion of this plasmid was synthesized by Genewiz. Please test multiple small colonies in case of plasmid recombination. To make this collection available in a timely manner, a portion of this collection was not fully sequenced by Addgene. If an Addgene verified full plasmid sequence is not available, please contact us prior to placing an order to request the full sequence.
How to cite: TFORF0883 was a gift from Feng Zhang (Addgene plasmid # 141749 ; http://n2t.net/addgene:141749 ; RRID:Addgene_141749)
