[The description below was written by a language model from this plasmid's Addgene catalogue record and pLannotate feature annotations shown in this document.]
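Description:
TFORF0883 is a third-generation-style, self-inactivating lentiviral expression plasmid built on the pLX_TRC317 backbone and carrying the human homeobox transcription factor HOXB7 as its insert. It belongs to a barcoded transcription factor ORF collection in which each synthesized ORF is paired with a unique 24-bp barcode, so that the factor delivered to a given cell can be identified in pooled overexpression screens. In bacteria the plasmid is maintained through a high-copy ColE1/pUC-type origin and selected with ampicillin via the bla gene. An f1 origin and remnants of a lacZα/lac promoter region flanked by T7 and T3 promoters are also present in the backbone. The depositor notes that the plasmid can recombine, as is common for constructs containing LTR repeats.

The viral genome is transcribed in packaging cells from an RSV promoter fused to a truncated HIV-1 5' LTR, followed by the Ψ packaging signal with a gag fragment, the Rev response element for Rev-dependent nuclear export, and a cPPT/CTS element that aids nuclear import of the reverse-transcribed genome. It ends with a ΔU3 3' LTR, which inactivates LTR promoter activity after integration, and a downstream SV40 polyadenylation signal. Two cassettes lie within this unit. An SV40 early promoter/origin region drives puromycin N-acetyltransferase for selection of transduced mammalian cells, and the strong constitutive EF-1α promoter drives the HOXB7 coding sequence. A WPRE downstream of the ORF enhances transcript stability and expression. The barcode is not annotated in the feature table. A short match to U6 promoter sequence sits between the ORF and the WPRE, but the record does not state its role. The annotated full sequence is 9,019 nt, consistent with the stated backbone and insert sizes.
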