Features (pLannotate 1.2.2; 31 found; start..end, strand, type, name):
      5..231     +  promoter       RSV promoter: Rous sarcoma virus enhancer/promoter
    232..412     +  LTR            5' LTR (truncated): truncated 5' long terminal repeat (LTR) from HIV-1
    459..584     +  misc_feature   HIV-1 Ψ: packaging signal of human immunodeficiency virus type 1
    568..931     +  CDS            HIV-1 gag (fragment): gag protein from human immunodeficiency virus 1; gag
   1077..1310    +  misc_feature   RRE: The Rev response element (RRE) of HIV-1 allows for Rev-dependent mRNA export from the nucleus to the cytoplasm.
   1687..1713    +  CDS            Rev (fragment): human immunodeficiency virus 1 (HIV-1) Rev protein; rev; enhances nuclear export of unspliced and incompletely spliced viral mRNAs
   1720..1743    +  promoter       SV40 promoter (fragment): SV40 early promoter
   1744..1815    +  promoter       SV40 promoter (fragment): SV40 enhancer and early promoter
   1839..1974    +  rep_origin     SV40 ori: SV40 origin of replication
   2020..2616    +  CDS            PuroR (fragment): puromycin N-acetyltransferase; pac from Streptomyces; confers resistance to puromycin
   2665..2782    +  misc_feature   cPPT/CTS: central polypurine tract and central termination sequence of HIV-1
   2847..2913    +  CDS            small t antigen (fragment): SV40 (simian virus 40) small t antigen
   2920..4098    +  promoter       EF-1α promoter: strong constitutive promoter for human elongation factor EF-1α
   4115..4765    +  CDS            HOXB7: HXB7_HUMAN - Also known as HOX2C. Experimental evidence at protein level: Swiss-Prot protein existence level 1. Sequence-specific transcription factor which is part of a developmental regulatory system that provides cells with specific positional identities on the anterior-posterior axis. From Homo sapiens (Human).
   4781..4834    +  promoter       U6 promoter (fragment): RNA polymerase III promoter for human U6 snRNA
   4876..5464    +  misc_feature   WPRE: woodchuck hepatitis virus posttranscriptional regulatory element
   5515..5534    +  misc_feature   cPPT/CTS (fragment): central polypurine tract and central termination sequence of HIV-1
   5536..5769    +  LTR            3' LTR (ΔU3): self-inactivating 3' long terminal repeat (LTR) from HIV-1
   5847..5968    +  polyA_signal   SV40 poly(A) signal: SV40 polyadenylation signal
   6008..6143    +  rep_origin     SV40 ori: SV40 origin of replication
   6164..6182    -  promoter       T7 promoter: promoter for bacteriophage T7 RNA polymerase
   6190..6345    +  CDS            lacZα (fragment): LacZα fragment of β-galactosidase; lacZ fragment
   6350..6778    +  rep_origin     f1 ori (sequence partly withheld): f1 bacteriophage origin of replication; arrow indicates direction of (+) strand synthesis
   6831..6935    +  promoter       AmpR promoter: bla
   6936..7796    +  CDS            AmpR: β-lactamase; bla; confers resistance to ampicillin, carbenicillin, and related antibiotics
   7967..8555    +  rep_origin     ori: high-copy-number ColE1/pMB1/pBR322/pUC origin of replication
   8738..8830    +  CDS            lacI (fragment): lac repressor; lacI; The lac repressor binds to the lac operator to inhibit transcription in E. coli. This inhibition can be relieved by adding lactose or isopropyl-β-D-thiogalactopyranoside (IPTG).
   8843..8864    +  protein_bind   CAP binding site: CAP binding activates transcription in the presence of cAMP. E. coli catabolite activator protein
   8879..8909    +  promoter       lac promoter: promoter for the E. coli lac operon
   8917..8933    +  protein_bind   lac operator: The lac repressor binds to the lac operator to inhibit transcription in E. coli. This inhibition can be relieved by adding lactose or isopropyl-β-D-thiogalactopyranoside (IPTG). lac repressor encoded by lacI
   8978..8996    +  promoter       T3 promoter: promoter for bacteriophage T3 RNA polymerase
>Addgene plasmid #141749 | TFORF0883 | addgene full sequence | sequence record 391492 | Addgene NGS Result
TTAATGTAGTCTTATGCAATACTCTTGTAGTCTTGCAACATGGTAACGATGAGTTAGCAACATGCCTTAC
AAGGAGAGAAAAAGCACCGTGCATGCCGATTGGTGGAAGTAAGGTGGTACGATCGTGCCTTATTAGGAAG
GCAACAGACGGGTCTGACATGGATTGGACGAACCACTGAATTGCCGCATTGCAGAGATATTGTATTTAAG
TGCCTAGCTCGATACATAAACGGGTCTCTCTGGTTAGACCAGATCTGAGCCTGGGAGCTCTCTGGCTAAC
TAGGGAACCCACTGCTTAAGCCTCAATAAAGCTTGCCTTGAGTGCTTCAAGTAGTGTGTGCCCGTCTGTT
GTGTGACTCTGGTAACTAGAGATCCCTCAGACCCTTTTAGTCAGTGTGGAAAATCTCTAGCAGTGGCGCC
CGAACAGGGACTTGAAAGCGAAAGGGAAACCAGAGGAGCTCTCTCGACGCAGGACTCGGCTTGCTGAAGC
GCGCACGGCAAGAGGCGAGGGGCGGCGACTGGTGAGTACGCCAAAAATTTTGACTAGCGGAGGCTAGAAG
GAGAGAGATGGGTGCGAGAGCGTCAGTATTAAGCGGGGGAGAATTAGATCGCGATGGGAAAAAATTCGGT
TAAGGCCAGGGGGAAAGAAAAAATATAAATTAAAACATATAGTATGGGCAAGCAGGGAGCTAGAACGATT
CGCAGTTAATCCTGGCCTGTTAGAAACATCAGAAGGCTGTAGACAAATACTGGGACAGCTACAACCATCC
CTTCAGACAGGATCAGAAGAACTTAGATCATTATATAATACAGTAGCAACCCTCTATTGTGTGCATCAAA
GGATAGAGATAAAAGACACCAAGGAAGCTTTAGACAAGATAGAGGAAGAGCAAAACAAAAGTAAGACCAC
CGCACAGCAAGCGGCCGCTGATCTTCAGACCTGGAGGAGGAGATATGAGGGACAATTGGAGAAGTGAATT
ATATAAATATAAAGTAGTAAAAATTGAACCATTAGGAGTAGCACCCACCAAGGCAAAGAGAAGAGTGGTG
CAGAGAGAAAAAAGAGCAGTGGGAATAGGAGCTTTGTTCCTTGGGTTCTTGGGAGCAGCAGGAAGCACTA
TGGGCGCAGCGTCAATGACGCTGACGGTACAGGCCAGACAATTATTGTCTGGTATAGTGCAGCAGCAGAA
CAATTTGCTGAGGGCTATTGAGGCGCAACAGCATCTGTTGCAACTCACAGTCTGGGGCATCAAGCAGCTC
CAGGCAAGAATCCTGGCTGTGGAAAGATACCTAAAGGATCAACAGCTCCTGGGGATTTGGGGTTGCTCTG
GAAAACTCATTTGCACCACTGCTGTGCCTTGGAATGCTAGTTGGAGTAATAAATCTCTGGAACAGATTTG
GAATCACACGACCTGGATGGAGTGGGACAGAGAAATTAACAATTACACAAGCTTAATACACTCCTTAATT
GAAGAATCGCAAAACCAGCAAGAAAAGAATGAACAAGAATTATTGGAATTAGATAAATGGGCAAGTTTGT
GGAATTGGTTTAACATAACAAATTGGCTGTGGTATATAAAATTATTCATAATGATAGTAGGAGGCTTGGT
AGGTTTAAGAATAGTTTTTGCTGTACTTTCTATAGTGAATAGAGTTAGGCAGGGATATTCACCATTATCG
TTTCAGACCCACCTCCCAACCCCGAGGGGACCCATGCATTGCATCTCAATTAGTCAGCAACCAGGTGTGG
AAAGTCCCCAGGCTCCCCAGCAGGCAGAAGTATGCAAAGCATGCGTCTCAATTAGTCAGCAACCATAGTC
CCGCCCCTAACTCCGCCCATCCCGCCCCTAACTCCGCCCAGTTCCGCCCATTCTCCGCCCCATGGCTGAC
TAATTTTTTTTATTTATGCAGAGGCCGAGGCCGCCTCGGCCTCTGAGCTATTCCAGAAGTAGTGAGGAGG
CTTTTTTGGAGGCCTAGGCTTTTGCAAAAAGCTTTCTAGAGGTACCACCGGAGCTTACCATGACCGAGTA
CAAGCCCACGGTGCGCCTCGCCACCCGCGACGACGTCCCCAGGGCCGTACGCACCCTCGCCGCCGCGTTC
GCCGACTACCCCGCCACGCGCCACACCGTCGATCCGGACCGCCACATCGAGCGGGTCACCGAGCTGCAAG
AACTCTTCCTCACGCGCGTCGGGCTCGACATCGGCAAGGTGTGGGTCGCGGACGACGGCGCCGCCGTGGC
GGTCTGGACCACGCCGGAGAGCGTCGAAGCGGGGGCGGTGTTCGCCGAGATCGGCCCGCGCATGGCCGAG
TTGAGCGGTTCCCGGCTGGCCGCGCAGCAACAGATGGAAGGCCTCCTGGCGCCGCACCGGCCCAAGGAGC
CCGCGTGGTTCCTGGCCACCGTCGGCGTCTCGCCCGACCACCAGGGCAAGGGTCTGGGCAGCGCCGTCGT
GCTCCCCGGAGTGGAGGCGGCCGAGCGCGCCGGGGTGCCCGCCTTCCTGGAGACCTCCGCGCCCCGCAAC
CTCCCCTTCTACGAGCGGCTCGGCTTCACCGTCACCGCCGACGTCGAGGTGCCCGAAGGACCGCGCACCT
GGTGCATGACCCGCAAGCCCGGTGCCAGTTAACGAATTCTAGATCTTGAGACAAATGGCAGTATTCATCC
ACAATTTTAAAAGAAAAGGGGGGATTGGGGGGTACAGTGCAGGGGAAAGAATAGTAGACATAATAGCAAC
AGACATACAAACTAAAGAATTACAAAAACAAATTACAAAAATTCAAAATTTTCGGGTTTATTACAGGGAC
AGCAGAGATCCACTTTGGCGCCGGCTCGAGGCCTGCAGGTGCAAAGATGGATAAAGTTTTAAACAGAGAG
GAATCTTTGCAGCTAATGGACCTTCTAGGTCTTGAAAGGAGTGGGAATTGGCTCCGGTGCCCGTCAGTGG
GCAGAGCGCACATCGCCCACAGTCCCCGAGAAGTTGGGGGGAGGGGTCGGCAATTGAACCGGTGCCTAGA
GAAGGTGGCGCGGGGTAAACTGGGAAAGTGATGTCGTGTACTGGCTCCGCCTTTTTCCCGAGGGTGGGGG
AGAACCGTATATAAGTGCAGTAGTCGCCGTGAACGTTCTTTTTCGCAACGGGTTTGCCGCCAGAACACAG
GTAAGTGCCGTGTGTGGTTCCCGCGGGCCTGGCCTCTTTACGGGTTATGGCCCTTGCGTGCCTTGAATTA
CTTCCACCTGGCTGCAGTACGTGATTCTTGATCCCGAGCTTCGGGTTGGAAGTGGGTGGGAGAGTTCGAG
GCCTTGCGCTTAAGGAGCCCCTTCGCCTCGTGCTTGAGTTGAGGCCTGGCCTGGGCGCTGGGGCCGCCGC
GTGCGAATCTGGTGGCACCTTCGCGCCTGTCTCGCTGCTTTCGATAAGTCTCTAGCCATTTAAAATTTTT
GATGACCTGCTGCGACGCTTTTTTTCTGGCAAGATAGTCTTGTAAATGCGGGCCAAGATCTGCACACTGG
TATTTCGGTTTTTGGGGCCGCGGGCGGCGACGGGGCCCGTGCGTCCCAGCGCACATGTTCGGCGAGGCGG
GGCCTGCGAGCGCGGCCACCGAGAATCGGACGGGGGTAGTCTCAAGCTGGCCGGCCTGCTCTGGTGCCTG
GCCTCGCGCCGCCGTGTATCGCCCCGCCCTGGGCGGCAAGGCTGGCCCGGTCGGCACCAGTTGCGTGAGC
GGAAAGATGGCCGCTTCCCGGCCCTGCTGCAGGGAGCTCAAAATGGAGGACGCGGCGCTCGGGAGAGCGG
GCGGGTGAGTCACCCACACAAAGGAAAAGGGCCTTTCCGTCCTCAGCCGTCGCTTCATGTGACTCCACGG
AGTACCGGGCGCCGTCCAGGCACCTCGATTAGTTCTCGAGCTTTTGGAGTACGTCGTCTTTAGGTTGGGG
GGAGGGGTTTTATGCGATGGAGTTTCCCCACACTGAGTGGGTGGAGACTGAAGTTAGGCCAGCTTGGCAC
TTGATGTAATTCTCCTTGGAATTTGCCCTTTTTGAGTTTGGATCTTGGTTCATTCTCAAGCCTCAGACAG
TGGTTCAAAGTTTTTTTCTTCCATTTCAGGTGTCGTGAGGCTAGCACCGCCACCATGAGTTCATTGTATT
ATGCGAATACTTTATTTTCTAAATATCCAGCCTCAAGTTCGGTTTTCGCTACCGGAGCCTTCCCAGAACA
AACTTCTTGTGCGTTTGCTTCCAACCCCCAGCGCCCGGGCTATGGAGCGGGTTCGGGCGCTTCCTTCGCC
GCCTCGATGCAGGGCTTGTACCCCGGCGGGGGGGGCATGGCGGGCCAGAGCGCGGCCGGCGTCTACGCGG
CCGGCTATGGGCTCGAGCCGAGTTCCTTCAACATGCACTGCGCGCCCTTTGAGCAGAACCTCTCCGGGGT
GTGTCCCGGCGACTCCGCCAAGGCGGCGGGCGCCAAGGAGCAGAGGGACTCGGACTTGGCGGCCGAGAGT
AACTTCCGGATCTACCCCTGGATGCGAAGCTCAGGAACTGACCGCAAACGAGGCCGCCAGACCTACACCC
GCTACCAGACCCTGGAGCTGGAGAAAGAATTTCACTACAATCGCTACCTGACGCGGCGGCGGCGCATCGA
GATCGCGCACACGCTCTGCCTCACGGAAAGACAGATCAAGATTTGGTTTCAGAACCGGCGCATGAAGTGG
AAAAAGGAGAACAAGACCGCGGGCCCGGGGACCACCGGCCAAGACAGGGCTGAAGCAGAGGAGGAAGAGG
AAGAGTAGTAATGAACTAGTCCGTAACTTGAAAGTATTTCGATTTCTTGGCTTTATATATCTTGTGGAAA
GGACGAGACAGCTCTCTGTTGGTCACTAAAACGCGTTAAGTCGACAATCAACCTCTGGATTACAAAATTT
GTGAAAGATTGACTGGTATTCTTAACTATGTTGCTCCTTTTACGCTATGTGGATACGCTGCTTTAATGCC
TTTGTATCATGCTATTGCTTCCCGTATGGCTTTCATTTTCTCCTCCTTGTATAAATCCTGGTTGCTGTCT
CTTTATGAGGAGTTGTGGCCCGTTGTCAGGCAACGTGGCGTGGTGTGCACTGTGTTTGCTGACGCAACCC
CCACTGGTTGGGGCATTGCCACCACCTGTCAGCTCCTTTCCGGGACTTTCGCTTTCCCCCTCCCTATTGC
CACGGCGGAACTCATCGCCGCCTGCCTTGCCCGCTGCTGGACAGGGGCTCGGCTGTTGGGCACTGACAAT
TCCGTGGTGTTGTCGGGGAAATCATCGTCCTTTCCTTGGCTGCTCGCCTGTGTTGCCACCTGGATTCTGC
GCGGGACGTCCTTCTGCTACGTCCCTTCGGCCCTCAATCCAGCGGACCTTCCTTCCCGCGGCCTGCTGCC
GGCTCTGCGGCCTCTTCCGCGTCTTCGCCTTCGCCCTCAGACGAGTCGGATCTCCCTTTGGGCCGCCTCC
CCGCGTCGACTTTAAGACCAATGACTTACAAGGCAGCTGTAGATCTTAGCCACTTTTTAAAAGAAAAGGG
GGGACTGGAAGGGCTAATTCACTCCCAACGAAGACAAGATCTGCTTTTTGCTTGTACTGGGTCTCTCTGG
TTAGACCAGATCTGAGCCTGGGAGCTCTCTGGCTAACTAGGGAACCCACTGCTTAAGCCTCAATAAAGCT
TGCCTTGAGTGCTTCAAGTAGTGTGTGCCCGTCTGTTGTGTGACTCTGGTAACTAGAGATCCCTCAGACC
CTTTTAGTCAGTGTGGAAAATCTCTAGCAGTACGTATAGTAGTTCATGTCATCTTATTATTCAGTATTTA
TAACTTGCAAAGAAATGAATATCAGAGAGTGAGAGGAACTTGTTTATTGCAGCTTATAATGGTTACAAAT
AAAGCAATAGCATCACAAATTTCACAAATAAAGCATTTTTTTCACTGCATTCTAGTTGTGGTTTGTCCAA
ACTCATCAATGTATCTTATCATGTCTGGCTCTAGCTATCCCGCCCCTAACTCCGCCCATCCCGCCCCTAA
CTCCGCCCAGTTCCGCCCATTCTCCGCCCCATGGCTGACTAATTTTTTTTATTTATGCAGAGGCCGAGGC
CGCCTCGGCCTCTGAGCTATTCCAGAAGTAGTGAGGAGGCTTTTTTGGAGGCCTAGGGACGTACCCAATT
CGCCCTATAGTGAGTCGTATTACGCGCGCTCACTGGCCGTCGTTTTACAACGTCGTGACTGGGAAAACCC
TGGCGTTACCCAACTTAATCGCCTTGCAGCACATCCCCCTTTCGCCAGCTGGCGTAATAGCGAAGAGGCC
CGCACCGATCGCCCTTCCCAACAGTTGCGCAGCCTGAATGGCGAATGGG
[124 nt withheld, positions 6350-6473]
C
[91 nt withheld, positions 6475-6565]
A
[49 nt withheld, positions 6567-6615]
CCTTTGACGTTGGAGTCCACGTTCTTT
[37 nt withheld, positions 6643-6679]
ACCCTATCTCGGTCTATTCTTTTGATTTATAAGGGATTTTGCCGATTTCGGCCTATTGGTTAAAAAATGA
GCTGATTTAACAAAAATTTAACGCGAATTTTAACAAAATATTAACGCTTACAATTTAGGTGGCACTTTTC
GGGGAAATGTGCGCGGAACCCCTATTTGTTTATTTTTCTAAATACATTCAAATATGTATCCGCTCATGAG
ACAATAACCCTGATAAATGCTTCAATAATATTGAAAAAGGAAGAGTATGAGTATTCAACATTTCCGTGTC
GCCCTTATTCCCTTTTTTGCGGCATTTTGCCTTCCTGTTTTTGCTCACCCAGAAACGCTGGTGAAAGTAA
AAGATGCTGAAGATCAGTTGGGTGCACGAGTGGGTTACATCGAACTGGATCTCAACAGCGGTAAGATCCT
TGAGAGTTTTCGCCCCGAAGAACGTTTTCCAATGATGAGCACTTTTAAAGTTCTGCTATGTGGCGCGGTA
TTATCCCGTATTGACGCCGGGCAAGAGCAACTCGGTCGCCGCATACACTATTCTCAGAATGACTTGGTTG
AGTACTCACCAGTCACAGAAAAGCATCTTACGGATGGCATGACAGTAAGAGAATTATGCAGTGCTGCCAT
AACCATGAGTGATAACACTGCGGCCAACTTACTTCTGACAACGATCGGAGGACCGAAGGAGCTAACCGCT
TTTTTGCACAACATGGGGGATCATGTAACTCGCCTTGATCGTTGGGAACCGGAGCTGAATGAAGCCATAC
CAAACGACGAGCGTGACACCACGATGCCTGTAGCAATGGCAACAACGTTGCGCAAACTATTAACTGGCGA
ACTACTTACTCTAGCTTCCCGGCAACAATTAATAGACTGGATGGAGGCGGATAAAGTTGCAGGACCACTT
CTGCGCTCGGCCCTTCCGGCTGGCTGGTTTATTGCTGATAAATCTGGAGCCGGTGAGCGTGGGTCTCGCG
GTATCATTGCAGCACTGGGGCCAGATGGTAAGCCCTCCCGTATCGTAGTTATCTACACGACGGGGAGTCA
GGCAACTATGGATGAACGAAATAGACAGATCGCTGAGATAGGTGCCTCACTGATTAAGCATTGGTAACTG
TCAGACCAAGTTTACTCATATATACTTTAGATTGATTTAAAACTTCATTTTTAATTTAAAAGGATCTAGG
TGAAGATCCTTTTTGATAATCTCATGACCAAAATCCCTTAACGTGAGTTTTCGTTCCACTGAGCGTCAGA
CCCCGTAGAAAAGATCAAAGGATCTTCTTGAGATCCTTTTTTTCTGCGCGTAATCTGCTGCTTGCAAACA
AAAAAACCACCGCTACCAGCGGTGGTTTGTTTGCCGGATCAAGAGCTACCAACTCTTTTTCCGAAGGTAA
CTGGCTTCAGCAGAGCGCAGATACCAAATACTGTTCTTCTAGTGTAGCCGTAGTTAGGCCACCACTTCAA
GAACTCTGTAGCACCGCCTACATACCTCGCTCTGCTAATCCTGTTACCAGTGGCTGCTGCCAGTGGCGAT
AAGTCGTGTCTTACCGGGTTGGACTCAAGACGATAGTTACCGGATAAGGCGCAGCGGTCGGGCTGAACGG
GGGGTTCGTGCACACAGCCCAGCTTGGAGCGAACGACCTACACCGAACTGAGATACCTACAGCGTGAGCT
ATGAGAAAGCGCCACGCTTCCCGAAGGGAGAAAGGCGGACAGGTATCCGGTAAGCGGCAGGGTCGGAACA
GGAGAGCGCACGAGGGAGCTTCCAGGGGGAAACGCCTGGTATCTTTATAGTCCTGTCGGGTTTCGCCACC
TCTGACTTGAGCGTCGATTTTTGTGATGCTCGTCAGGGGGGCGGAGCCTATGGAAAAACGCCAGCAACGC
GGCCTTTTTACGGTTCCTGGCCTTTTGCTGGCCTTTTGCTCACATGTTCTTTCCTGCGTTATCCCCTGAT
TCTGTGGATAACCGTATTACCGCCTTTGAGTGAGCTGATACCGCTCGCCGCAGCCGAACGACCGAGCGCA
GCGAGTCAGTGAGCGAGGAAGCGGAAGAGCGCCCAATACGCAAACCGCCTCTCCCCGCGCGTTGGCCGAT
TCATTAATGCAGCTGGCACGACAGGTTTCCCGACTGGAAAGCGGGCAGTGAGCGCAACGCAATTAATGTG
AGTTAGCTCACTCATTAGGCACCCCAGGCTTTACACTTTATGCTTCCGGCTCGTATGTTGTGTGGAATTG
TGAGCGGATAACAATTTCACACAGGAAACAGCTATGACCATGATTACGCCAAGCGCGCAATTAACCCTCA
CTAAAGGGAACAAAAGCTGGAGCTGCAAGC
