>Addgene plasmid #141749 | TFORF0883 | depositor partial sequence | sequence record 277384 | Insert
ACCGCCACCATGAGTTCATTGTATTATGCGAATACTTTATTTTCTAAATATCCAGCCTCAAGTTCGGTTT
TCGCTACCGGAGCCTTCCCAGAACAAACTTCTTGTGCGTTTGCTTCCAACCCCCAGCGCCCGGGCTATGG
AGCGGGTTCGGGCGCTTCCTTCGCCGCCTCGATGCAGGGCTTGTACCCCGGCGGGGGGGGCATGGCGGGC
CAGAGCGCGGCCGGCGTCTACGCGGCCGGCTATGGGCTCGAGCCGAGTTCCTTCAACATGCACTGCGCGC
CCTTTGAGCAGAACCTCTCCGGGGTGTGTCCCGGCGACTCCGCCAAGGCGGCGGGCGCCAAGGAGCAGAG
GGACTCGGACTTGGCGGCCGAGAGTAACTTCCGGATCTACCCCTGGATGCGAAGCTCAGGAACTGACCGC
AAACGAGGCCGCCAGACCTACACCCGCTACCAGACCCTGGAGCTGGAGAAAGAATTTCACTACAATCGCT
ACCTGACGCGGCGGCGGCGCATCGAGATCGCGCACACGCTCTGCCTCACGGAAAGACAGATCAAGATTTG
GTTTCAGAACCGGCGCATGAAGTGGAAAAAGGAGAACAAGACCGCGGGCCCGGGGACCACCGGCCAAGAC
AGGGCTGAAGCAGAGGAGGAAGAGGAAGAGTAGTAATGAACTAGTCCGTAACTTGAAAGTATTTCGATTT
CTTGGCTTTATATATCTTGTGGAAAGGACGAGACAGCTCTCTGTTGGTCACTAAA
