>Addgene plasmid #141749 | TFORF0883 | depositor partial sequence | sequence record 277385 | Barcode
GACAGCTCTCTGTTGGTCACTAAA
